>Addgene plasmid #239636 | pXYB084 | addgene full sequence | sequence record 477052 | Addgene NGS Result
TGGCACTGGCCGTCGTTTTACAACGTCGTGACTGGGAAAACCCTGGCGTTACCCAACTTAATCGCCTTGC
AGCACATCCCCCTTTCGCCAGCTGGCGTAATAGCGAAGAGGCCCGCACCGATCGCCCTTCCCAACAGTTG
CGCAGCCTGAATGGCGAATGCTAGAGCAGCTTGAGCTTGGATCAGATTGTCGTTTCCCGCCTTCAGTTTA
AACTATCAGTGTTTGACAGGATATATTGGCGGGTAAACCTAAGAGAAAAGAGCGTTTATTAGAATAATCG
GATATTTAAAAGGGCGTGAAAAGGTTTATCCGTTCGTCCATTTGTATGTGCATGCCAACCACAGGGTTCC
CCTCGGGATCAAAGTACTTTGATCCAACCCCTCCGCTGCTATAGTGCAGTCGGCTTCTGACGTTCAGTGC
AGCCGTCTTCTGAAAACGACATGTCGCACAAGTCCTAAGTTACGCGACAGGCTGCCGCCCTGCCCTTTTC
CTGGCGTTTTCTTGTCGCGTGTTTTAGTCGCATAAAGTAGAATACTTGCGACTAGAACCGGAGACATTAC
GCCATGAACAAGAGCGCCGCCGCTGGCCTGCTGGGCTATGCCCGCGTCAGCACCGACGACCAGGACTTGA
CCAACCAACGGGCCGAACTGCACGCGGCCGGCTGCACCAAGCTGTTTTCCGAGAAGATCACCGGCACCAG
GCGCGACCGCCCGGAGCTGGCCAGGATGCTTGACCACCTACGCCCTGGCGACGTTGTGACAGTGACCAGG
CTAGACCGCCTGGCCCGCAGCACCCGCGACCTACTGGACATTGCCGAGCGCATCCAGGAGGCCGGCGCGG
GCCTGCGTAGCCTGGCAGAGCCGTGGGCCGACACCACCACGCCGGCCGGCCGCATGGTGTTGACCGTGTT
CGCCGGCATTGCCGAGTTCGAGCGTTCCCTAATCATCGACCGCACCCGGAGCGGGCGCGAGGCCGCCAAG
GCCCGAGGCGTGAAGTTTGGCCCCCGCCCTACCCTCACCCCGGCACAGATCGCGCACGCCCGCGAGCTGA
TCGACCAGGAAGGCCGCACCGTGAAAGAGGCGGCTGCACTGCTTGGCGTGCATCGCTCGACCCTGTACCG
CGCACTTGAGCGCAGCGAGGAAGTGACGCCCACCGAGGCCAGGCGGCGCGGTGCCTTCCGTGAGGACGCA
TTGACCGAGGCCGACGCCCTGGCGGCCGCCGAGAATGAACGCCAAGAGGAACAAGCATGAAACCGCACCA
GGACGGCCAGGACGAACCGTTTTTCATTACCGAAGAGATCGAGGCGGAGATGATCGCGGCCGGGTACGTG
TTCGAGCCGCCCGCGCACGGCTCAACCGTGCGGCTGCATGAAATCCTGGCCGGTTTGTCTGATGCCAAGC
TGGCGGCCTGGCCGGCCAGCTTGGCCGCTGAAGAAACCGAGCGCCGCCGTCTAAAAAGGTGATGTGTATT
TGAGTAAAACAGCTTGCGTCATGCGGTCGCTGCGTATATGATGCGATGAGTAAATAAACAAATACGCAAG
GGGAACGCATGAAGGTTATCGCTGTACTTAACCAGAAAGGCGGGTCAGGCAAGACGACCATCGCAACCCA
TCTAGCCCGCGCCCTGCAACTCGCCGGGGCCGATGTTCTGTTAGTCGATTCCGATCCCCAGGGCAGTGCC
CGCGATTGGGCGGCCGTGCGGGAAGATCAACCGCTAACCGTTGTCGGCATCGACCGCCCGACGATTGACC
GCGACGTGAAGGCCATCGGCCGGCGCGACTTCGTAGTGATCGACGGAGCGCCCCAGGCGGCGGACTTGGC
TGTGTCCGCGATCAAGGCAGCCGACTTCGTGCTGATTCCGGTGCAGCCAAGCCCTTACGACATATGGGCC
ACCGCCGACCTGGTGGAGCTGGTTAAGCAGCGCATTGAGGTCACGGATGGAAGGCTACAAGCGGCCTTTG
TCGTGTCGCGGGCGATCAAAGGCACGCGCATCGGCGGTGAGGTTGCCGAGGCGCTGGCCGGGTACGAGCT
GCCCATTCTTGAGTCCCGTATCACGCAGCGCGTGAGCTACCCAGGCACTGCCGCCGCCGGCACAACCGTT
CTTGAATCAGAACCCGAGGGCGACGCTGCCCGCGAGGTCCAGGCGCTGGCCGCTGAAATTAAATCAAAAC
TCATTTGAGTTAATGAGGTAAAGAGAAAATGAGCAAAAGCACAAACACGCTAAGTGCCGGCCGTCCGAGC
GCACGCAGCAGCAAGGCTGCAACGTTGGCCAGCCTGGCAGACACGCCAGCCATGAAGCGGGTCAACTTTC
AGTTGCCGGCGGAGGATCACACCAAGCTGAAGATGTACGCGGTACGCCAAGGCAAGACCATTACCGAGCT
GCTATCTGAATACATCGCGCAGCTACCAGAGTAAATGAGCAAATGAATAAATGAGTAGATGAATTTTAGC
GGCTAAAGGAGGCGGCATGGAAAATCAAGAACAACCAGGCACCGACGCCGTGGAATGCCCCATGTGTGGA
GGAACGGGCGGTTGGCCAGGCGTAAGCGGCTGGGTTGCCTGCCGGCCCTGCAATGGCACTGGAACCCCCA
AGCCCGAGGAATCGGCGTGAGCGGTCGCAAACCATCCGGCCCGGTACAAATCGGCGCGGCGCTGGGTGAT
GACCTGGTGGAGAAGTTGAAGGCCGCGCAGGCCGCCCAGCGGCAACGCATCGAGGCAGAAGCACGCCCCG
GTGAATCGTGGCAAGCGGCCGCTGATCGAATCCGCAAAGAATCCCGGCAACCGCCGGCAGCCGGTGCGCC
GTCGATTAGGAAGCCGCCCAAGGGCGACGAGCAACCAGATTTTTTCGTTCCGATGCTCTATGACGTGGGC
ACCCGCGATAGTCGCAGCATCATGGACGTGGCCGTTTTCCGTCTGTCGAAGCGTGACCGACGAGCTGGCG
AGGTGATCCGCTACGAGCTTCCAGACGGGCACGTAGAGGTTTCCGCAGGGCCGGCCGGCATGGCCAGTGT
GTGGGATTACGACCTGGTACTGATGGCGGTTTCCCATCTAACCGAATCCATGAACCGATACCGGGAAGGG
AAGGGAGACAAGCCCGGCCGCGTGTTCCGTCCACACGTTGCGGACGTACTCAAGTTCTGCCGGCGAGCCG
ATGGCGGAAAGCAGAAAGACGACCTGGTAGAAACCTGCATTCGGTTAAACACCACGCACGTTGCCATGCA
GCGTACGAAGAAGGCCAAGAACGGCCGCCTGGTGACGGTATCCGAGGGTGAAGCCTTGATTAGCCGCTAC
AAGATCGTAAAGAGCGAAACCGGGCGGCCGGAGTACATCGAGATCGAGCTAGCTGATTGGATGTACCGCG
AGATCACAGAAGGCAAGAACCCGGACGTGCTGACGGTTCACCCCGATTACTTTTTGATCGATCCCGGCAT
CGGCCGTTTTCTCTACCGCCTGGCACGCCGCGCCGCAGGCAAGGCAGAAGCCAGATGGTTGTTCAAGACG
ATCTACGAACGCAGTGGCAGCGCCGGAGAGTTCAAGAAGTTCTGTTTCACCGTGCGCAAGCTGATCGGGT
CAAATGACCTGCCGGAGTACGATTTGAAGGAGGAGGCGGGGCAGGCTGGCCCGATCCTAGTCATGCGCTA
CCGCAACCTGATCGAGGGCGAAGCATCCGCCGGTTCCTAATGTACGGAGCAGATGCTAGGGCAAATTGCC
CTAGCAGGGGAAAAAGGTCGAAAAGGCCTCTTTCCTGTGGATAGCACGTACATTGGGAACCCAAAGCCGT
ACATTGGGAACCGGAACCCGTACATTGGGAACCCAAAGCCGTACATTGGGAACCGGTCACACATGTAAGT
GACTGATATAAAAGAGAAAAAAGGCGATTTTTCCGCCTAAAACTCTTTAAAACTTATTAAAACTCTTAAA
ACCCGCCTGGCCTGTGCATAACTGTCTGGCCAGCGCACAGCCCAAGAGCTGCAAAAAGCGCCTACCCTTC
GGTCGCTGCGCTCCCTACGCCCCGCCGCTTCGCGTCGGCCTATCGCGGCCGCTGGCCGCTCAAAAATGGC
TGGCCTACGGCCAGGCAATCTACCAGGGCGCGGACAAGCCGCGCCGTCGCCACTCGACCGCCGGCGCCCA
CATCAAGGCACCCTGCCTCGCGCGTTTCGGTGATGACGGTGAAAACCTCTGACACATGCAGCTCCCGGAA
ACGGTCACAGCTTGTCTGTAAGCGGATGCCGGGAGCAGACAAGCCCGTCAGGGCGCGTCAGCGGGTGTTG
GCGGGTGTCGGGGCGCAGCCATGACCCAGTCACGTAGCGATAGCGGAGTGTATACTGGCTTAACTATGCG
GCATCAGAGCAGATTGTACTGAGAGTGCACCATATGCGGTGTGAAATACCGCACAGATGCGTAAGGAGAA
AATACCGCATCAGGCCCTCTTCCGCTTCCTCGCTCACTGACTCGCTGCGCTCGGTCGTTCGGCTGCGGCG
AGCGGTATCAGCTCACTCAAAGGCGGTAATACGGTTATCCACAGAATCAGGGGATAACGCAGGAAAGAAC
ATGTGAGCAAAAGGCCAGCAAAAGGCCAGGAACCGTAAAAAGGCCGCGTTGCTGGCGTTTTTCCATAGGC
TCCGCCCCCCTGACGAGCATCACAAAAATCGACGCTCAAGTCAGAGGTGGCGAAACCCGACAGGACTATA
AAGATACCAGGCGTTTCCCCCTGGAAGCTCCCTCGTGCGCTCTCCTGTTCCGACCCTGCCGCTTACCGGA
TACCTGTCCGCCTTTCTCCCTTCGGGAAGCGTGGCGCTTTCTCATAGCTCACGCTGTAGGTATCTCAGTT
CGGTGTAGGTCGTTCGCTCCAAGCTGGGCTGTGTGCACGAACCCCCCGTTCAGCCCGACCGCTGCGCCTT
ATCCGGTAACTATCGTCTTGAGTCCAACCCGGTAAGACACGACTTATCGCCACTGGCAGCAGCCACTGGT
AACAGGATTAGCAGAGCGAGGTATGTAGGCGGTGCTACAGAGTTCTTGAAGTGGTGGCCTAACTACGGCT
ACACTAGAAGGACAGTATTTGGTATCTGCGCTCTGCTGAAGCCAGTTACCTTCGGAAAAAGAGTTGGTAG
CTCTTGATCCGGCAAACAAACCACCGCTGGTAGCGGTGGTTTTTTTGTTTGCAAGCAGCAGATTACGCGC
AGAAAAAAAGGATCTCAAGAAGATCCTTTGATCTTTTCTACGGGGTCTGACGCTCAGTGGAACGAAAACT
CACGTTAAGGGATTTTGGTCATGCATTCTAGGTACTAAAACAATTCATCCAGTAAAATATAATATTTTAT
TTTCTCCCAATCAGGCTTGATCCCCAGTAAGTCAAAAAATAGCTCGACATACTGTTCTTCCCCGATATCC
TCCCTGATCGACCGGACGCAGAAGGCAATGTCATACCACTTGTCCGCCCTGCCGCTTCTCCCAAGATCAA
TAAAGCCACTTACTTTGCCATCTTTCACAAAGATGTTGCTGTCTCCCAGGTCGCCGTGGGAAAAGACAAG
TTCCTCTTCGGGCTTTTCCGTCTTTAAAAAATCATACAGCTCGCGCGGATCTTTAAATGGAGTGTCTTCT
TCCCAGTTTTCGCAATCCACATCGGCCAGATCGTTATTCAGTAAGTAATCCAATTCGGCTAAGCGGCTGT
CTAAGCTATTCGTATAGGGACAATCCGATATGTCGATGGAGTGAAAGAGCCTGATGCACTCCGCATACAG
CTCGATAATCTTTTCAGGGCTTTGTTCATCTTCATACTCTTCCGAGCAAAGGACGCCATCGGCCTCACTC
ATGAGCAGATTGCTCCAGCCATCATGCCGTTCAAAGTGCAGGACCTTTGGAACAGGCAGCTTTCCTTCCA
GCCATAGCATCATGTCCTTTTCCCGTTCCACATCATAGGTGGTCCCTTTATACCGGCTGTCCGTCATTTT
TAAATATAGGTTTTCATTTTCTCCCACCAGCTTATATACCTTAGCAGGAGACATTCCTTCCGTATCTTTT
ACGCAGCGGTATTTTTCGATCAGTTTTTTCAATTCCGGTGATATTCTCATTTTAGCCATTTATTATTTCC
TTCCTCTTTTCTACAGTATTTAAAGATACCCCAAGAAGCTAATTATAACAAGACGAACTCCAATTCACTG
TTCCTTGCATTCTAAAACCTTAAATACCAGAAAACAGCTTTTTCAAAGTTGTTTTCAAAGTTGGCGTATA
ACATAGTATCGACGGAGCCGATTTTGAAACCGCGGTGATCACAGGCAGCAACGCTCTGTCATCGTTACAA
TCAACATGCTACCCTCCGCGAGATCATCCGTGTTTCAAACCCGGCAGCTTAGTTGCCGTTCTTCCGAATA
GCATCGGTAACATGAGCAAAGTCTGCCGCCTTACAACGGCTCTCCCGCTGACGCCGTCCCGGACTGATGG
GCTGCCTGTATCGAGTGGTGATTTTGTGCCGAGCTGCCGGTCGGGGAGCTGTTGGCTGGCTGGTGGCAGG
ATATATTGTGGTGTAAACAAATTGACGCTTAGACAACTTAATAACACATTGCGGACGTTTTTAATGTACT
GAATTAACGCCGAATTAATTCGGGGGATCTGGATTTTAGTACTGGATTTTGGTTTTAGGAATTAGAAATT
TTATTGATAGAAGTATTTTACAAATACAAATACATACTAAGGGTTTCTTATATGCTCAACACATGAGCGA
AACCCTATAGGAACCCTAATTCCCTTATCTGGGAACTACTCACACATTATTATGGAGAAACTCGAGCTTG
TCGATCGACTCTAGCTAGAGGATCGATCCGAACCCCAGAGTCCCGCTCAGAAGAACTCGTCAAGAAGGCG
ATAGAAGGCGATGCGCTGCGAATCGGGAGCGGCGATACCGTAAAGCACGAGGAAGCGGTCAGCCCATTCG
CCGCCAAGTTCTTCAGCAATATCACGGGTAGCCAACGCTATGTCCTGATAGCGGTCCGCCACACCCAGCC
GGCCACAGTCGATGAATCCAGAAAAGCGGCCATTTTCCACCATGATATTCGGCAAGCAGGCATCGCCATG
TGTCACGACGAGATCCTCGCCGTCGGGCATGCGCGCCTTGAGCCTGGCGAACAGTTCGGCTGGCGCGAGC
CCCTGATGTTCTTCGTCCAGATCATCCTGATCGACAAGACCGGCTTCCATCCGAGTACGTGCTCGCTCGA
TGCGATGTTTCGCTTGGTGGTCGAATGGGCAGGTAGCCGGATCAAGCGTATGCAGCCGCCGCATTGCATC
AGCCATGATGGATACTTTCTCGGCAGGAGCAAGGTGAGATGACAGGAGATCCTGCCCCGGCACTTCGCCC
AATAGCAGCCAGTCCCTTCCCGCTTCAGTGACAACGTCGAGCACAGCTGCGCAAGGAACGCCCGTCGTGG
CCAGCCACGATAGCCGCGCTGCCTCGTCCTGGAGTTCATTCAGGGCACCGGACAGGTCGGTCTTGACAAA
AAGAACCGGGCGCCCCTGCGCTGACAGCCGAAACACGGCGGCATCAGAGCAGCCGATTGTCTGTTGTGCC
CAGTCATAGCCGAATAGCCTCTCCACCCAAGCGGCCGGAGAACCTGCGTGCAATCCATCTTGTTCAATCC
CCATGGTCGATCGACAGATCTGCGAAAGCTCGAGAGAGATAGATTTGTAGAGAGAGACTGGTGATTTCAG
CGTGTCCTCTCCAAATGAAATGAACTTCCTTATATAGAGGAAGGGTCTTGCGAAGGATAGTGGGATTGTG
CGTCATCCCTTACGTCAGTGGAGATATCACATCAATCCACTTGCTTTGAAGACGTGGTTGGAACGTCTTC
TTTTTCCACGATGCTCCTCGTGGGTGGGGGTCCATCTTTGGGACCACTGTCGGCAGAGGCATCTTGAACG
ATAGCCTTTCCTTTATCGCAATGATGGCATTTGTAGGTGCCACCTTCCTTTTCTACTGTCCTTTTGATGA
AGTGACAGATAGCTGGGCAATGGAATCCGAGGAGGTTTCCCGATATTACCCTTTGTTGAAAAGTCTCAAT
AGCCCTTTGGTCTTCTGAGACTGTATCTTTGATATTCTTGGAGTAGACGAGAGTGTCGTGCTCCACCATG
TTCACATCAATCCACTTGCTTTGAAGACGTGGTTGGAACGTCTTCTTTTTCCACGATGCTCCTCGTGGGT
GGGGGTCCATCTTTGGGACCACTGTCGGCAGAGGCATCTTGAACGATAGCCTTTCCTTTATCGCAATGAT
GGCATTTGTAGGTGCCACCTTCCTTTTCTACTGTCCTTTTGATGAAGTGACAGATAGCTGGGCAATGGAA
TCCGAGGAGGTTTCCCGATATTACCCTTTGTTGAAAAGTCTCAATAGCCCTTTGGTCTTCTGAGACTGTA
TCTTTGATATTCTTGGAGTAGACGAGAGTGTCGTGCTCCACCATGTTGGCAAGCTGCTCTAGCCAATACG
CAAACCGCCTCTCCCCGCGCGTTGGCCGATTCATTAATGCAGCTGGCACGACAGGTTTCCCGACTGGAAA
GCGGGCAGTGAGCGCAACGCAATTAATGTGAGTTAGCTCACTCATTAGGCACCCCAGGCTTTACACTTTA
TGCTTCCGGCTCGTATGTTGTGTGGAATTGTGAGCGGATAACAATTTCACACAGGAAACAGCTATGACAT
GATTACGAATTCGAGCTCGGTACCCGGGGATCGGCTGAGACTTTTCAACAAAGGGTAATATCCGGAAACC
TCCTCGGATTCCATTGCCCAGCTATCTGTCACTTTATTGTGAAGATAGTGGAAAAGGAAGGTGGCTCCTA
CAAATGCCATCATTGCGATAAAGGAAAGGCCATCGTTGAAGATGCCTCTGCCGACAGTGGTCCCAAAGAT
GGACCCCCACCCACGAGGAGCATCGTGGAAAAAGAAGACGTTCCAACCACGTCTTCAAAGCAAGTGGATT
GATGTGATATCTCCACTGACGTAAGGGATGACGCACAATCCCACTATCCTTCGCAAGACCCTTCCTCTAT
ATAAGGAAGTTCATTTCATTTGGAGAGAACACGGGGGACTCAAACATTACTCATTCACAAAACCATCTTA
AAGCAACTACACAAGTCTTGAAATTTTCTCATATTTTCTATTTACTATATAAACTTTTAATCAAATCAAG
ATTAAAGTTAATTAAATGAGCAAAGGAGAAGAACTTTTCACTGGAGTTGTCCCAATTCTTGTTGAATTAG
ATGGTGATGTTAATGGGCACAAATTTTCTGTCCGTGGAGAGGGTGAAGGTGATGCTACAAACGGAAAACT
CACCCTTAAATTTATTTGCACTACTGGAAAACTACCTGTTCCGTGGCCAACACTTGTCACTACTCTGACC
TAAATAGCAAGGATCAGGAGGAGTCCTGGGTAACGGTAACAACACCACCGTCTTCGAAGTTCATAACACG
TTCCCATTTGAAACCTTCCGGGAAGGACAGTTTCAGGTAGTCCGGGATGTCAGCCGGGTGTTTAACGTAA
TATGAAGATGAAGATGAAATATTTGGTGTGTCAAATAAAAAGCTTGTGTGCTTAAGTTTGTGTTTTTTTC
TTGGCTTGTTGTGTTATGAATTTGTGGCTTTTTCTAATATTAAATGAATGTAAGATCTCATTATAATGAA
TAAACAAATGTTTCTATAATCCATTGTGAATGTTTTGTTGGATCTCTTCTGCAGCATATAACTACTGTAT
GTGCTATGGTATGGACTATGGAATATGATTAAAGATAAGATGGGCTCATAGAGTAAAACGAGGCGAGGGA
CCTATAAACCTCCCTTCATCATGCTATTTCATGATCTATTTTATAAAATAAAGATGTAGAAAAAAGTAAG
CGTAATAACCGCAAAACAAATGATTTAAAACATGGCACATAATGAGGAGATTAAGTTCGGTTTACGTTTA
TTTTAGTACTAATTGTAACGTGAGACTACGTATCGGGAATCGCCTAATTAAAGCATTAATGCGAACCTGA
TTAGATTCACCGACCCTCCTATCGTGTCGACCTTTCTGTTTCTTAGAATTTTTTGGTAGTCTATGTACTA
ATAATGTCAGCTTCGTATTTATTTCATAAGCAATTTGCATTTGCAATTTGTTTTTTACTTTTATTTTTAT
TGTATTGTGGAATGTGGACTCGTACCAACATGAAGTTATATACCACCAAAAAAATTACAGTTAGTCAAAA
GATTCACGAGTGAGAGCTACTTATGATTGTCTTTTACGTATATGTCTAATTGTCTATTTGCTCAATAATC
TTTGTACTTTCTTTTGTCGTTGATAAAATCACAAAGTTCCAAAAGTAATCGAATGATTTGCTTTTAAGAA
AAGAAGAGCTCAATAATTCAACATATATCTGTACACAGACGGACTGAGACTTTTCAACAAAGGGTAATAT
CCGGAAACCTCCTCGGATTCCATTGCCCAGCTATCTGTCACTTTATTGTGAAGATAGTGGAAAAGGAAGG
TGGCTCCTACAAATGCCATCATTGCGATAAAGGAAAGGCCATCGTTGAAGATGCCTCTGCCGACAGTGGT
CCCAAAGATGGACCCCCACCCACGAGGAGCATCGTGGAAAAAGAAGACGTTCCAACCACGTCTTCAAAGC
AAGTGGATTGATGTGATATCTCCACTGACGTAAGGGATGACGCACAATCCCACTATCCTTCGCAAGACCC
TTCCTCTATATAAGGAAGTTCATTTCATTTGGAGAGAACACGGGGGACTCTAGACAAACATTACTCATTC
ACAAAACCATCTTAAAGCAACTACACAAGTCTTGAAATTTTCTCATATTTTCTATTTACTATATAAACTT
TTAATCAAATCAAGATTAAAGTTAATTAACCGTCTTCCGGGTACATACGTTCGGTGGAAGCTTCCCAACC
CATGGTTTTTTTCTGCATAACCGGACCGTCGGACGGGAAGTTGGTACCACGCAGTTTAACTTTGTAGATG
AACTCACCGTCTTGATCCTAGTTACCTTTGGGTCAAAAAGTTATCAGGCATGCACCTGGTAGCTAGTCTT
TAAACCAATAGATTGCATCGGTTTAAAAGGCAAGACCGTCAAATTGCGGGAAAGGGGTCAACAGCCGTTC
AGTACCAAGTCTCAGGGGAAACTTTGAGATGGCCTTGCAAAGGGTATGGTAATAAGCTGACGGACATGGT
CCTAACCACGCAGCCAAGTCCTAAGTCAACAGATCTTCTGTTGATATGGATGCAGTTCACAGACTAAATG
TCGGTCGGGGAAGATGTATTCTTCTCATAAGATATAGTCGGACCTCTCCTTAATGGGAGCTAGCGGATGA
AGTGATGCAACACTGGAGCCGCTGGGAACTAATTTGTATGCGAAAGTATATTGATTAGTTTTGGAGTACT
CGATGGTGTTCAATGCTTTTCCCGTTATCCGGATCACATGAAACGGCATGACTTTTTCAAGAGTGCCATG
CCCGAAGGTTATGTACAGGAACGCACTATATCTTTCAAAGATGACGGGACCTACAAGACGCGTGCTGAAG
TCAAGTTTGAAGGTGATACCCTTGTTAATCGTATCGAGTTAAAGGGTATTGATTTTAAAGAAGATGGAAA
CATTCTTGGACACAAACTCGAGTACAACTTTAACTCACACAATGTATACATCACGGCAGACAAACAAAAG
AATGGAATCAAAGCTAACTTCAAAATTCGCCACAACGTTGAAGATGGTTCCGTTCAACTAGCAGACCATT
ATCAACAAAATACTCCAATTGGCGATGGCCCTGTCCTTTTACCAGACAACCATTACCTGTCGACACAATC
TGTCCTTTCGAAAGATCCCAACGAAAAGCGTGACCACATGGTCCTTCTTGAGTTTGTAACTGCTGCTGGG
ATTACACATGGCATGGATGAGCTCTACAAATAAATATGAAGATGAAGATGAAATATTTGGTGTGTCAAAT
AAAAAGCTTGTGTGCTTAAGTTTGTGTTTTTTTCTTGGCTTGTTGTGTTATGAATTTGTGGCTTTTTCTA
ATATTAAATGAATGTAAGATCTCATTATAATGAATAAACAAATGTTTCTATAATCCATTGTGAATGTTTT
GTTGGATCTCTTCTGCAGCATATAACTACTGTATGTGCTATGGTATGGACTATGGAATATGATTAAAGAT
AAGATGGGCTCATAGAGTAAAACGAGGCGAGGGACCTATAAACCTCCCTTCATCATGCTATTTCATGATC
TATTTTATAAAATAAAGATGTAGAAAAAAGTAAGCGTAATAACCGCAAAACAAATGATTTAAAACATGGC
ACATAATGAGGAGATTAAGTTCGGTTTACGTTTATTTTAGTACTAATTGTAACGTGAGACTACGTATCGG
GAATCGCCTAATTAAAGCATTAATGCGAACCTGATTAGATTCACCGACCCTCCTATCGTGTCGACCTTTC
TGTTTCTTAGAATTTTTTGGTAGTCTATGTACTAATAATGTCAGCTTCGTATTTATTTCATAAGCAATTT
GCATTTGCAATTTGTTTTTTACTTTTATTTTTATTGTATTGTGGAATGTGGACTCGTACCAACATGAAGT
TATATACCACCAAAAAAATTACAGTTAGTCAAAAGATTCACGAGTGAGAGCTACTTATGATTGTCTTTTA
CGTATATGTCTAATTGTCTATTTGCTCAATAATCTTTGTACTTTCTTTTGTCGTTGATAAAATCACAAAG
TTCCAAAAGTAATCGAATGATTTGCTTTTAAGAAAAGAAGAGCTCAATAATTCAACATATATCTGTACAC
ACTATGGAGGCTCCCGGTGAGACTTTTCAACAAAGGGTAATATCCGGAAACCTCCTCGGATTCCATTGCC
CAGCTATCTGTCACTTTATTGTGAAGATAGTGGAAAAGGAAGGTGGCTCCTACAAATGCCATCATTGCGA
TAAAGGAAAGGCCATCGTTGAAGATGCCTCTGCCGACAGTGGTCCCAAAGATGGACCCCCACCCACGAGG
AGCATCGTGGAAAAAGAAGACGTTCCAACCACGTCTTCAAAGCAAGTGGATTGATGTGATATCTCCACTG
ACGTAAGGGATGACGCACAATCCCACTATCCTTCGCAAGACCCTTCCTCTATATAAGGAAGTTCATTTCA
TTTGGAGAGAACACGGGGGACTCAAACATTACTCATTCACAAAACCATCTTAAAGCAACTACACAAGTCT
TGAAATTTTCTCATATTTTCTATTTACTATATAAACTTTTAATCAAATCAAGATTAAAGTTAATTAAATG
GCGAGTAGCGAAGACGTTATCAAAGAGTTCATGCGTTTCAAAGTTCGTATGGAAGGTTCCGTTAACGGTC
ACGAGTTCGAAATCGAAGGTGAAGGTGAAGGTCGTCCGTACGAAGGTACCCAGACCGCTAAACTGAAAGT
TACCAAAGGTGGTCCGCTGCCGTTCGCTTGGGACATCCTGTCCCCGCAGTTCCAGTACGGTTCCAAAGCT
TACGTTAAACACCCGGCTGACATCCCGGACTACCTGAAACTGTCCTTCCCGGAAGGTTTCAAATGGGAAC
GTGTTATGAACTTCGAAGACGGTGGTGTTGTTACCGTTACCCAGGACTCCTCCCTGCAAGACGGTGAGTT
CATCTACAAAGTTAAACTGCGTGGTACCAACTTCCCGTCCGACGGTCCGGTTATGCAGAAAAAAACCATG
GGTTGGGAAGCTTCCACCGAACGTATGTACCCGGAAGACGGTGCTCTGAAAGGTGAAATCAAAATGCGTC
TGAAACTGAAAGACGGTGGTCACTACGACGCTGAAGTTAAAACCACCTACATGGCTAAAAAACCGGTTCA
GCTGCCGGGTGCTTACAAAACCGACATCAAACTGGACATCACCTCCCACAACGAAGACTACACCATCGTT
GAACAGTACGAACGTGCTGAAGGTCGTCACTCCACCGGTGCTTAAATATGAAGATGAAGATGAAATATTT
GGTGTGTCAAATAAAAAGCTTGTGTGCTTAAGTTTGTGTTTTTTTCTTGGCTTGTTGTGTTATGAATTTG
TGGCTTTTTCTAATATTAAATGAATGTAAGATCTCATTATAATGAATAAACAAATGTTTCTATAATCCAT
TGTGAATGTTTTGTTGGATCTCTTCTGCAGCATATAACTACTGTATGTGCTATGGTATGGACTATGGAAT
ATGATTAAAGATAAGATGGGCTCATAGAGTAAAACGAGGCGAGGGACCTATAAACCTCCCTTCATCATGC
TATTTCATGATCTATTTTATAAAATAAAGATGTAGAAAAAAGTAAGCGTAATAACCGCAAAACAAATGAT
TTAAAACATGGCACATAATGAGGAGATTAAGTTCGGTTTACGTTTATTTTAGTACTAATTGTAACGTGAG
ACTACGTATCGGGAATCGCCTAATTAAAGCATTAATGCGAACCTGATTAGATTCACCGACCCTCCTATCG
TGTCGACCTTTCTGTTTCTTAGAATTTTTTGGTAGTCTATGTACTAATAATGTCAGCTTCGTATTTATTT
CATAAGCAATTTGCATTTGCAATTTGTTTTTTACTTTTATTTTTATTGTATTGTGGAATGTGGACTCGTA
CCAACATGAAGTTATATACCACCAAAAAAATTACAGTTAGTCAAAAGATTCACGAGTGAGAGCTACTTAT
GATTGTCTTTTACGTATATGTCTAATTGTCTATTTGCTCAATAATCTTTGTACTTTCTTTTGTCGTTGAT
AAAATCACAAAGTTCCAAAAGTAATCGAATGATTTGCTTTTAAGAAAAGAAGAGCTCAATAATTCAACAT
ATATCTGTACACAAGTG
Features (pLannotate 1.2.2; 31 found; start..end, strand, type, name):
      4..158     +  CDS            lacZα (fragment): LacZα fragment of β-galactosidase; lacZ fragment
    224..248     +  misc_feature   RB T-DNA repeat: right border repeat from nopaline C58 T-DNA
    588..989     +  CDS            Y4CG_SINFN (fragment): Protein inferred from homology: Swiss-Prot protein existence level 3. From Sinorhizobium fredii (strain NBRC 101917 / NGR234).
   1549..2178    +  CDS            pVS1 StaA: stability protein from the Pseudomonas plasmid pVS1 (Heeb et al., 2000)
   2607..3680    +  CDS            pVS1 RepA: replication protein from the Pseudomonas plasmid pVS1 (Heeb et al., 2000)
   3746..3940    +  rep_origin     pVS1 oriV: origin of replication for the Pseudomonas plasmid pVS1 (Heeb et al., 2000)
   4143..4182    +  CDS            rop (fragment): Rop protein, which maintains plasmids at low copy number; rop
   4284..4424    +  misc_feature   bom: basis of mobility region from pBR322
   4610..5198    -  rep_origin     ori: high-copy-number ColE1/pMB1/pBR322/pUC origin of replication
   5285..6079    -  CDS            KanR: aminoglycoside phosphotransferase; aphA-3; confers resistance to kanamycin
   6504..6528    +  misc_feature   LB T-DNA repeat: left border repeat from nopaline C58 T-DNA
   6606..6780    -  polyA_signal   CaMV poly(A) signal: cauliflower mosaic virus polyadenylation signal
   6837..7629    -  CDS            NeoR/KanR (fragment): aminoglycoside phosphotransferase from Tn5; aph(3')-II (or nptII); confers resistance to neomycin, kanamycin, and G418 (Geneticin®)
   7697..8373    -  promoter       CaMV 35S promoter (enhanced): cauliflower mosaic virus 35S promoter with a duplicated enhancer region
   8463..8551    +  CDS            lacI (fragment): lac repressor; lacI; The lac repressor binds to the lac operator to inhibit transcription in E. coli. This inhibition can be relieved by adding lactose or isopropyl-β-D-thiogalactopyranoside (IPTG).
   8564..8585    +  protein_bind   CAP binding site: CAP binding activates transcription in the presence of cAMP. E. coli catabolite activator protein
   8600..8630    +  promoter       lac promoter: promoter for the E. coli lac operon
   8634..8656    +  protein_bind   lac operator (fragment): The lac repressor binds to the lac operator to inhibit transcription in E. coli. This inhibition can be relieved by adding lactose or isopropyl-β-D-thiogalactopyranoside (IPTG). lac repressor encoded by lacI
   8687..8712    +  misc_feature   MCS (fragment): pUC18/19 multiple cloning site
   8716..9057    +  promoter       CaMV 35S promoter: strong constitutive promoter from cauliflower mosaic virus
   9186..9382    +  CDS            superfolder GFP (fragment): GFP variant that folds robustly even when fused to poorly folded proteins (Pédelacq et al., 2006)
   9397..9520    -  CDS            mRFP1 (fragment): monomeric derivative of DsRed (Campbell et al., 2002)
   9521..9769    +  terminator     HSP terminator: efficient transcription terminator from the Arabidopsis thaliana heat shock protein 18.2 gene (Nagaya et al., 2010)
  10405..10746   +  promoter       CaMV 35S promoter: strong constitutive promoter from cauliflower mosaic virus
  10879..11004   -  CDS            mRFP1 (fragment): mRFP1 is a basic (constitutively fluorescent) red fluorescent protein published in 2002, derived from Discosoma sp.. It is reported to be a somewhat slowly-maturing monomer with low acid sensitivity.
  11024..11330   +  ncRNA          Intron gpI: Accession: RF00028 - Group I catalytic intron
  11413..11930   +  CDS            superfolder GFP (fragment): GFP variant that folds robustly even when fused to poorly folded proteins (Pédelacq et al., 2006)
  11935..12183   +  terminator     HSP terminator: efficient transcription terminator from the Arabidopsis thaliana heat shock protein 18.2 gene (Nagaya et al., 2010)
  12828..13169   +  promoter       CaMV 35S promoter: strong constitutive promoter from cauliflower mosaic virus
  13298..13975   +  CDS            mRFP1: monomeric derivative of DsRed (Campbell et al., 2002)
  13977..14225   +  terminator     HSP terminator: efficient transcription terminator from the Arabidopsis thaliana heat shock protein 18.2 gene (Nagaya et al., 2010)
