[The description below was written by a language model from this plasmid's Addgene catalogue record and pLannotate feature annotations shown in this document.]
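Description:
pXYB084 is a pCAMBIA-based binary T-DNA vector for plant expression, belonging to a "Plant RNA Vision" split-ribozyme system for imaging RNA in vivo. The backbone carries a high-copy ColE1/pMB1-type origin with the pBR322 bom site for propagation in E. coli, plus the pVS1 oriV, RepA and StaA functions that typically support replication and stable maintenance in Agrobacterium. Bacterial selection is by kanamycin (aphA-3 type KanR). Between the nopaline-type left and right border repeats sits a plant selection cassette, in which an enhanced CaMV 35S promoter drives NeoR/KanR (nptII, annotated as a fragment) followed by the CaMV poly(A) signal. Remnants of the lacZα/lac promoter cloning region are also present.

The payload consists of three transcription units in the same orientation, each driven by a CaMV 35S promoter and ended by the Arabidopsis HSP18.2 terminator. The first encodes an N-terminal portion of superfolder GFP followed by loop and stem elements and a guide RNA (gRNA07), annotated as an antisense stretch of about 124 nt of mRFP1. The second begins with another antisense mRFP1 guide (gRNA08), followed by stem and loop elements, an internal guide sequence, a group I catalytic intron fragment and the larger remaining sfGFP portion. The record labels this second GFP part "sfGFPn" as well, although the annotation suggests it is the complementary half. The third unit expresses full-length mRFP1, which serves as the input RNA. The apparent design is that both guides base-pair with the RFP transcript, bringing the two ribozyme halves together so that splicing joins the sfGFP fragments and yields green fluorescence as a readout of target RNA presence. This version tests guides recorded as 123 bp, with the target supplied from the same T-DNA.
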