Addgene plasmid #239636: pXYB084
Purpose: Plant RNA Vision constructs with 123 bp gRNAs together with RFP input
Depositing lab: Xiaohan Yang. Depositing organization: Oak Ridge National Laboratory. Publication: A split ribozyme system for in vivo plant RNA imaging and genetic engineering. Liu Y, Rajput R, Islam MT, Valle ID, Yao T, Agrawal R, Boone BA, Eckert CA, Abraham PE, Chen JG, Tuskan GA, Yang X. Plant Biotechnol J. 2025 May;23(5):1640-1649. doi: 10.1111/pbi.14612. Epub 2025 Feb 7. PubMed 39919021.
Backbone
  Vector backbone: pCAMBIA
  Vector type: Plant Expression, Synthetic Biology
Growth in bacteria
  Bacterial resistance: Kanamycin, 50 μg/mL
  Growth temperature: 37°C
  Growth strain: DH5alpha
  Copy number: High Copy
Gene/Insert 1
  Gene/Insert name: sfGFPn_Y66-P1_loop_01-stem01-gRNA07
Gene/Insert 2
  Gene/Insert name: gRNA08-stem_02-P1_loop_03-internal guide sequence-Ribozyme-sfGFPn_Y66
Gene/Insert 3
  Gene/Insert name: RFP
Terms and licenses: Academic/Nonprofit Terms; Industry Terms: Not Available to Industry
How to cite: pXYB084 was a gift from Xiaohan Yang (Addgene plasmid # 239636 ; http://n2t.net/addgene:239636 ; RRID:Addgene_239636)
